Addgene plasmid #81609: pDONR223_TRIM55_p.R322H
Purpose: Gateway Donor vector containing TRIM55 , part of the Target Accelerator Plasmid Collection.
Depositing lab: Jesse Boehm & William Hahn & David Root. Depositing organization: Broad Institute. Publication: Systematic Functional Interrogation of Rare Cancer Variants Identifies Oncogenic Alleles. Kim E, Ilic N, Shrestha Y, Zou L, Kamburov A, Zhu C, Yang X, Lubonja R, Tran N, Nguyen C, Lawrence MS, Piccioni F, Bagul M, Doench JG, Chouinard CR, Wu X, Hogstrom L, Natoli T, Tamayo P, Horn H, Corsello SM, Lage K, Root DE, Subramanian A, Golub TR, Getz G, Boehm JS, Hahn WC. Cancer Discov. 2016 Jul;6(7):714-26. doi: 10.1158/2159-8290.CD-16-0160. Epub 2016 May 4. PubMed 27147599.
Backbone
  Vector backbone: pDONR223
  Backbone manufacturer: Invitrogen
  Backbone size w/o insert (bp): 2790
  Vector type: Gateway Entry vector
Growth in bacteria
  Bacterial resistance: Spectinomycin, 50 μg/mL
  Growth temperature: 37°C
  Growth strain: DH5alpha
  Copy number: High Copy
Gene/Insert
  Gene/Insert name: TRIM55
  Species: H. sapiens (human)
  Mutation: R322H
  GenBank ID: NM_184086.1
  Entrez Gene: TRIM55 (a.k.a. MURF-2, RNF29, muRF2)
  Promoter: None
  Cloning method: Gateway Cloning
  Sequencing primers: 5′ M13pUC-fwd; 3′ M13-Rev
Terms and licenses: Academic/Nonprofit Terms; Industry Terms: Not Available to Industry
Depositor comments: Closed state: stop codon immediately follows insert
How to cite: pDONR223_TRIM55_p.R322H was a gift from Jesse Boehm & William Hahn & David Root (Addgene plasmid # 81609 ; http://n2t.net/addgene:81609 ; RRID:Addgene_81609)
