[The description below was written by a language model from this plasmid's Addgene catalogue record and pLannotate feature annotations shown in this document.]
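Description:
pDONR223_TRIM55_p.R322H is a Gateway entry clone built on the Invitrogen pDONR223 backbone and carries a human TRIM55 open reading frame (also known as MURF2 or RNF29) with the R322H missense substitution. It belongs to the Target Accelerator Plasmid Collection, a set of clones made for the systematic functional testing of rare cancer-associated variants. The plasmid is maintained in E. coli at high copy through a ColE1/pUC-type origin. Selection uses spectinomycin, with resistance provided by the aadA (SmR) aminoglycoside adenylyltransferase gene. A class 1 integron Pc promoter fragment and a short gentamicin-resistance gene remnant lie upstream of this marker.

In the 4,152 nt sequenced record, the TRIM55 coding sequence is flanked by two attL-type Gateway recombination sites in opposite orientations. The annotation software labels both as attL3, a mutant form of attL, and they are the substrates for the LR Clonase reaction. The record lists no promoter for the insert, so the gene is not meant to be expressed from this plasmid. A T7 promoter sits just outside one att site, and rrnB T1 and T2 terminators in the backbone help insulate the cassette from read-through transcription. Small lacZα and lacI fragments are annotated as backbone remnants.

The clone is in the "closed" configuration, with a stop codon immediately after the insert. After transfer, the protein is therefore produced with its native C-terminus and cannot be fused to C-terminal tags in the destination vector. The plasmid is typically used as a shuttle to move the mutant allele by LR recombination into expression vectors of choice, for example to compare the variant with wild-type TRIM55 in functional assays.
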