Features (pLannotate 1.2.2; 12 found; start..end, strand, type, name):
     38..74      -  CDS            lacZα (fragment): LacZα fragment of β-galactosidase; lacZ fragment
     91..186     +  protein_bind   attL3: mutant version of attL; recombination site for the Gateway® LR reaction LR Clonase™
    192..1529    +  CDS            TRIM55 (fragment): TRI55_HUMAN - Also known as MURF2, RNF29. Experimental evidence at protein level: Swiss-Prot protein existence level 1. May regulate gene expression and protein turnover in muscle cells. From Homo sapiens (Human).
   1555..1650    -  protein_bind   attL3: mutant version of attL; recombination site for the Gateway® LR reaction LR Clonase™
   1669..1687    -  promoter       T7 promoter: promoter for bacteriophage T7 RNA polymerase
   1877..1900    +  promoter       Pc promoter (fragment): intI1 (promoter lies within the coding sequence); class 1 integron promoter
   2076..2132    +  CDS            GmR (fragment): gentamycin acetyltransferase; aacC1; confers resistance to gentamycin
   2139..2930    +  CDS            SmR: aminoglycoside adenylyltransferase (Murphy, 1985); aadA; confers resistance to spectinomycin and streptomycin
   3023..3611    +  rep_origin     ori: high-copy-number ColE1/pMB1/pBR322/pUC origin of replication
   3794..3886    +  CDS            lacI (fragment): lac repressor; lacI; The lac repressor binds to the lac operator to inhibit transcription in E. coli. This inhibition can be relieved by adding lactose or isopropyl-β-D-thiogalactopyranoside (IPTG).
   3941..3968    -  terminator     rrnB T2 terminator: transcription terminator T2 from the E. coli rrnB gene
   4100..4143    +  terminator     rrnB T1 terminator: Escherichia coli rrnB; transcription terminator T1 from the E. coli rrnB gene
>Addgene plasmid #81609 | pDONR223_TRIM55_p.R322H | addgene full sequence | sequence record 167346 | Addgene NGS Result
GGCAGTTCCCTACTCTCGCGTTAACGCTAGCATGGATGTTTTCCCAGTCACGACGTTGTAAAACGACGGC
CAGTCTTAAGCTCGGGCCCCAAATAATGATTTTATTTTGACTGATAGTGACCTGTTCGTTGCAACAAATT
GATGAGCAATGCTTTTTTATAATGCCAACTTTGTACAAAAAAGTTGGCACCATGAGCGCATCTCTGAATT
ACAAATCTTTTTCCAAAGAGCAGCAGACCATGGATAACTTAGAGAAGCAACTCATCTGTCCCATCTGCTT
AGAGATGTTCACGAAACCTGTGGTGATTCTCCCTTGTCAGCACAACCTGTGTAGGAAATGTGCCAGTGAT
ATTTTCCAGGCCTCTAACCCGTATTTGCCCACAAGAGGAGGTACCACCATGGCATCAGGGGGCCGATTCC
GCTGCCCATCCTGTAGACATGAAGTGGTTTTGGATAGACATGGGGTATATGGACTTCAGAGGAACCTGCT
GGTGGAAAATATCATTGACATCTACAAGCAGGAGTCCACCAGGCCAGAAAAGAAATCCGACCAGCCCATG
TGCGAGGAACATGAAGAGGAGCGCATCAACATCTACTGTCTGAACTGCGAAGTACCCACCTGCTCTCTGT
GCAAGGTGTTTGGTGCACACAAAGACTGCCAGGTGGCTCCCCTCACTCATGTGTTCCAGAGACAGAAGTC
TGAGCTCAGTGATGGCATCGCCATCCTCGTGGGCAGCAACGATCGAGTCCAGGGAGTGATCAGCCAGCTG
GAAGACACCTGCAAAACTATCGAGGAATGTTGCAGAAAACAGAAACAAGAGCTTTGTGAGAAGTTTGATT
ACCTGTATGGCATTTTGGAGGAGAGGAAGAATGAAATGACCCAAGTCATTACCCGAACCCAAGAGGAGAA
ACTGGAACATGTCCGTGCTCTGATCAAAAAGTATTCTGATCATTTGGAGAACGTCTCAAAGTTGGTTGAG
TCAGGAATTCAGTTTATGGATGAGCCAGAAATGGCAGTGTTTCTGCAGAATGCCAAAACCCTGCTAAAAA
AAATCTCGGAAGCATCAAAGGCATTTCAGATGGAGAAAATAGAACATGGCTATGAGAACATGAACCACTT
CACAGTCAACCTCAATAGAGAAGAAAAGATAATACATGAAATTGACTTTTACAGAGAAGATGAAGATGAA
GAAGAAGAAGAAGGCGGAGAAGGAGAAAAAGAAGGAGAAGGAGAAGTGGGAGGAGAAGCAGTAGAAGTGG
AAGAGGTAGAAAATGTTCAAACAGAGTTTCCAGGAGAAGATGAAAACCCAGAAAAAGCTTCAGAGCTCTC
TCAGGTGGAGCTGCAGGCTGCCCCTGGGGCACTTCCAGTTTCCTCTCCAGAGCCACCTCCAGCCCTGCCA
CCTGCTGCGGATGCCCCTGTGACACAGATTGGATTTGAGGCTCCTCCCCTCCAGGGACAGGCTGCAGCTC
CAGCGAGTGGCAGTGGAGCTGATTCTGAGCCAGCTCGCCATATCTTCTCCTTTTCCTGGTTGAACTCCCT
AAATGAATGATTGCCAACTTTCTTGTACAAAGTTGGCATTATAAGAAAGCATTGCTTATCAATTTGTTGC
AACGAACAGGTCACTATCAGTCAAAATAAAATCATTATTTGCCATCCAGCTGATATCCCCTATAGTGAGT
CGTATTACATGGTCATAGCTGTTTCCTGGCAGCTCTGGCCCGTGTCTCAAAATCTCTGATGTTACATTGC
ACAAGATAAAAATATATCATCATGCCTCCTCTAGACCAGCCAGGACAGAAATGCCTCGACTTCGCTGCTA
CCCAAGGTTGCCGGGTGACGCACACCGTGGAAACGGATGAAGGCACGAACCCAGTGGACATAAGCCTGTT
CGGTTCGTAAGCTGTAATGCAAGTAGCGTATGCGCTCACGCAACTGGTCCAGAACCTTGACCGAACGCAG
CGGTGGTAACGGCGCAGTGGCGGTTTTCATGGCTTGTTATGACTGTTTTTTTGGGGTACAGTCTATGCCT
CGGGCATCCAAGCAGCAAGCGCGTTACGCCGTGGGTCGATGTTTGATGTTATGGAGCAGCAACGATGTTA
CGCAGCAGGGCAGTCGCCCTAAAACAAAGTTAAACATTATGAGGGAAGCGGTGATCGCCGAAGTATCGAC
TCAACTATCAGAGGTAGTTGGCGTCATCGAGCGCCATCTCGAACCGACGTTGCTGGCCGTACATTTGTAC
GGCTCCGCAGTGGATGGCGGCCTGAAGCCACACAGTGATATTGATTTGCTGGTTACGGTGACCGTAAGGC
TTGATGAAACAACGCGGCGAGCTTTGATCAACGACCTTTTGGAAACTTCGGCTTCCCCTGGAGAGAGCGA
GATTCTCCGCGCTGTAGAAGTCACCATTGTTGTGCACGACGACATCATTCCGTGGCGTTATCCAGCTAAG
CGCGAACTGCAATTTGGAGAATGGCAGCGCAATGACATTCTTGCAGGTATCTTCGAGCCAGCCACGATCG
ACATTGATCTGGCTATCTTGCTGACAAAAGCAAGAGAACATAGCGTTGCCTTGGTAGGTCCAGCGGCGGA
GGAACTCTTTGATCCGGTTCCTGAACAGGATCTATTTGAGGCGCTAAATGAAACCTTAACGCTATGGAAC
TCGCCGCCCGACTGGGCTGGCGATGAGCGAAATGTAGTGCTTACGTTGTCCCGCATTTGGTACAGCGCAG
TAACCGGCAAAATCGCGCCGAAGGATGTCGCTGCCGACTGGGCAATGGAGCGCCTGCCGGCCCAGTATCA
GCCCGTCATACTTGAAGCTAGACAGGCTTATCTTGGACAAGAAGAAGATCGCTTGGCCTCGCGCGCAGAT
CAGTTGGAAGAATTTGTCCACTACGTGAAAGGCGAGATCACCAAGGTAGTCGGCAAATAACCCTCGAGCC
ACCCATGACCAAAATCCCTTAACGTGAGTTACGCGTCGTTCCACTGAGCGTCAGACCCCGTAGAAAAGAT
CAAAGGATCTTCTTGAGATCCTTTTTTTCTGCGCGTAATCTGCTGCTTGCAAACAAAAAAACCACCGCTA
CCAGCGGTGGTTTGTTTGCCGGATCAAGAGCTACCAACTCTTTTTCCGAAGGTAACTGGCTTCAGCAGAG
CGCAGATACCAAATACTGTTCTTCTAGTGTAGCCGTAGTTAGGCCACCACTTCAAGAACTCTGTAGCACC
GCCTACATACCTCGCTCTGCTAATCCTGTTACCAGTGGCTGCTGCCAGTGGCGATAAGTCGTGTCTTACC
GGGTTGGACTCAAGACGATAGTTACCGGATAAGGCGCAGCGGTCGGGCTGAACGGGGGGTTCGTGCACAC
AGCCCAGCTTGGAGCGAACGACCTACACCGAACTGAGATACCTACAGCGTGAGCTATGAGAAAGCGCCAC
GCTTCCCGAAGGGAGAAAGGCGGACAGGTATCCGGTAAGCGGCAGGGTCGGAACAGGAGAGCGCACGAGG
GAGCTTCCAGGGGGAAACGCCTGGTATCTTTATAGTCCTGTCGGGTTTCGCCACCTCTGACTTGAGCGTC
GATTTTTGTGATGCTCGTCAGGGGGGCGGAGCCTATGGAAAAACGCCAGCAACGCGGCCTTTTTACGGTT
CCTGGCCTTTTGCTGGCCTTTTGCTCACATGTTCTTTCCTGCGTTATCCCCTGATTCTGTGGATAACCGT
ATTACCGCCTTTGAGTGAGCTGATACCGCTCGCCGCAGCCGAACGACCGAGCGCAGCGAGTCAGTGAGCG
AGGAAGCGGAAGAGCGCCCAATACGCAAACCGCCTCTCCCCGCGCGTTGGCCGATTCATTAATGCAGCTG
GCACGACAGGTTTCCCGACTGGAAAGCGGGCAGTGAGCGCAACGCAATTAATACGCGTACCGCTAGCCAG
GAAGAGTTTGTAGAAACGCAAAAAGGCCATCCGTCAGGATGGCCTTCTGCTTAGTTTGATGCCTGGCAGT
TTATGGCGGGCGTCCTGCCCGCCACCCTCCGGGCCGTTGCTTCACAACGTTCAAATCCGCTCCCGGCGGA
TTTGTCCTACTCAGGAGAGCGTTCACCGACAAACAACAGATAAAACGAAAGGCCCAGTCTTCCGACTGAG
CCTTTCGTTTTATTTGATGCCT
