>Addgene plasmid #81609 | pDONR223_TRIM55_p.R322H | depositor partial sequence | sequence record 154928 | Insert sequence
ATGAGCGCATCTCTGAATTACAAATCTTTTTCCAAAGAGCAGCAGACCATGGATAACTTAGAGAAGCAAC
TCATCTGTCCCATCTGCTTAGAGATGTTCACGAAACCTGTGGTGATTCTCCCTTGTCAGCACAACCTGTG
TAGGAAATGTGCCAGTGATATTTTCCAGGCCTCTAACCCGTATTTGCCCACAAGAGGAGGTACCACCATG
GCATCAGGGGGCCGATTCCGCTGCCCATCCTGTAGACATGAAGTGGTTTTGGATAGACATGGGGTATATG
GACTTCAGAGGAACCTGCTGGTGGAAAATATCATTGACATCTACAAGCAGGAGTCCACCAGGCCAGAAAA
GAAATCCGACCAGCCCATGTGCGAGGAACATGAAGAGGAGCGCATCAACATCTACTGTCTGAACTGCGAA
GTACCCACCTGCTCTCTGTGCAAGGTGTTTGGTGCACACAAAGACTGCCAGGTGGCTCCCCTCACTCATG
TGTTCCAGAGACAGAAGTCTGAGCTCAGTGATGGCATCGCCATCCTCGTGGGCAGCAACGATCGAGTCCA
GGGAGTGATCAGCCAGCTGGAAGACACCTGCAAAACTATCGAGGAATGTTGCAGAAAACAGAAACAAGAG
CTTTGTGAGAAGTTTGATTACCTGTATGGCATTTTGGAGGAGAGGAAGAATGAAATGACCCAAGTCATTA
CCCGAACCCAAGAGGAGAAACTGGAACATGTCCGTGCTCTGATCAAAAAGTATTCTGATCATTTGGAGAA
CGTCTCAAAGTTGGTTGAGTCAGGAATTCAGTTTATGGATGAGCCAGAAATGGCAGTGTTTCTGCAGAAT
GCCAAAACCCTGCTAAAAAAAATCTCGGAAGCATCAAAGGCATTTCAGATGGAGAAAATAGAACATGGCT
ATGAGAACATGAACCACTTCACAGTCAACCTCAATAGAGAAGAAAAGATAATACATGAAATTGACTTTTA
CAGAGAAGATGAAGATGAAGAAGAAGAAGAAGGCGGAGAAGGAGAAAAAGAAGGAGAAGGAGAAGTGGGA
GGAGAAGCAGTAGAAGTGGAAGAGGTAGAAAATGTTCAAACAGAGTTTCCAGGAGAAGATGAAAACCCAG
AAAAAGCTTCAGAGCTCTCTCAGGTGGAGCTGCAGGCTGCCCCTGGGGCACTTCCAGTTTCCTCTCCAGA
GCCACCTCCAGCCCTGCCACCTGCTGCGGATGCCCCTGTGACACAGATTGGATTTGAGGCTCCTCCCCTC
CAGGGACAGGCTGCAGCTCCAGCGAGTGGCAGTGGAGCTGATTCTGAGCCAGCTCGCCATATCTTCTCCT
TTTCCTGGTTGAACTCCCTAAATGAA
